Addgene plasmid #137687: pHM045Env
Purpose: Express HIV Env which is isolated a from IRB approved HIV infected patient samples from Singapore and cloned into expression vector (pcDNA 3.1)
Depositing lab: Anjali Joshi. Depositing organization: Texas Tech University Health Sciences Center El Paso. Publication: HIV-1 subtype CRF01_AE and B differ in utilization of low levels of CCR5, Maraviroc susceptibility and potential N-glycosylation sites. Joshi A, Cox EK, Sedano MJ, Punke EB, Lee RT, Maurer-Stroh S, Kaur P, Ng OT, Garg H. Virology. 2017 Dec;512:222-233. doi: 10.1016/j.virol.2017.09.026. Epub 2017 Oct 9. PubMed 29020646.
Backbone
  Vector backbone: pcDNA3.1D/V5-His-TOPO
  Backbone manufacturer: Invitrogen
  Vector type: Mammalian Expression
  Selectable markers: Neomycin (select with G418)
Growth in bacteria
  Bacterial resistance: Ampicillin, 100 μg/mL
  Growth temperature: 37°C
  Growth strain: DH5alpha
  Copy number: High Copy
Gene/Insert
  Gene/Insert name: HIV-1 Envelope Glycoprotein
  Species: HIV-1
  Insert size (bp): 2571
  GenBank ID: KY213737.1
  Cloning method: TOPO Cloning
Terms and licenses: Academic/Nonprofit Terms; Industry Terms: Not Available to Industry
Depositor comments: HIV-1 infected Patient Samples from Singapore, reverse transcribed RNA cloned into expression vector
How to cite: pHM045Env was a gift from Anjali Joshi (Addgene plasmid # 137687 ; http://n2t.net/addgene:137687 ; RRID:Addgene_137687)
