[The description below was written by a language model from this plasmid's Addgene catalogue record and pLannotate feature annotations shown in this document.]
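Description:
pHM045Env is a mammalian expression plasmid built on the Invitrogen pcDNA3.1D/V5-His-TOPO backbone that carries a patient-derived HIV-1 envelope glycoprotein gene. According to the record, the env sequence was obtained by reverse transcription of viral RNA from HIV-1-infected patient samples collected in Singapore and inserted by TOPO cloning. The sequenced plasmid is about 8.5 kb. It is maintained in E. coli through a high-copy ColE1/pUC-type origin with ampicillin resistance (AmpR under its own bla promoter), and it also contains an f1 origin for single-stranded DNA production. For selection in mammalian cells, an SV40 early promoter drives the neomycin phosphotransferase gene, followed by an SV40 polyadenylation signal, allowing G418 selection.

The expression cassette consists of the human CMV immediate-early enhancer and promoter, a T7 promoter for in vitro transcription, the insert, and the bovine growth hormone poly(A) signal. The annotated env open reading frame spans roughly 2.57 kb, consistent with the stated insert size, and encodes the full gp160 precursor, which is processed to the gp120 surface and gp41 fusion subunits. The amplified fragment also includes flanking viral sequence, annotated as a partial tat reading frame upstream and a short nef fragment downstream of env. A backbone V5 epitope tag lies further downstream, but since it is separated from env by the nef fragment, the record gives no indication that it is fused to Env.

The construct is intended to express a primary-isolate Env in mammalian cells. The associated study compared CRF01_AE and subtype B envelopes for CCR5 use, maraviroc susceptibility and potential N-glycosylation sites; the subtype of this particular clone is not stated.
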