Features (pLannotate 1.2.2; 23 found; start..end, strand, type, name):
     28..80      -  misc_feature   bom (fragment): basis of mobility region from pBR322
    235..614     +  enhancer       CMV enhancer: human cytomegalovirus immediate early enhancer
    615..818     +  promoter       CMV promoter: human cytomegalovirus (CMV) immediate early promoter
    814..847     +  LTR            5' LTR (truncated) (fragment): truncated 5' long terminal repeat (LTR) from HIV-1
    863..881     +  promoter       T7 promoter: promoter for bacteriophage T7 RNA polymerase
    927..1037    +  CDS            tat (fragment): TAT_HV1Z2 - Experimental evidence at protein level: Swiss-Prot protein existence level 1. Extracellular circulating Tat can be endocytosed by surrounding uninfected cells via the binding to several surface receptors such as CD26, CXCR4, heparan sulfate proteoglycans (HSPG) or LDLR. Neurons are rarely infected, but they internalize Tat via their LDLR. Through its interaction with nuclear HATs, Tat is potentially able to control the acetylation-dependent cellular gene expression. Modulates the expression of many cellular genes involved in cell survival, proliferation or in coding for cytokines o
   1213..3780    +  CDS            env: ENV_HV1S3 - Experimental evidence at protein level: Swiss-Prot protein existence level 1. [Transmembrane protein gp41]: Acts as a class I viral fusion protein. Under the current model, the protein has at least 3 conformational states: pre-fusion native state, pre-hairpin intermediate state, and post-fusion hairpin state. During fusion of viral and target intracellular membranes, the coiled coil regions (heptad repeats) assume a trimer-of-hairpins structure, positioning the fusion peptide in close proximity to the C-terminal region of the ectodomain. The formation of this structure appears to d
   3785..3880    +  CDS            nef (fragment): NEF_HV1Z2 - Experimental evidence at protein level: Swiss-Prot protein existence level 1. Extracellular Nef protein targets CD4(+) T-lymphocytes for apoptosis by interacting with CXCR4 surface receptors. From Human immunodeficiency virus type 1 group M subtype D (isolate Z2/CDC-Z34) (HIV-1).
   3963..4004    +  CDS            V5 tag: epitope tag from simian virus 5
   4060..4284    +  polyA_signal   bGH poly(A) signal: bovine growth hormone polyadenylation signal
   4288..4309    +  promoter       SV40 promoter (fragment): SV40 enhancer and early promoter
   4330..4758    +  rep_origin     f1 ori (sequence partly withheld): f1 bacteriophage origin of replication; arrow indicates direction of (+) strand synthesis
   4772..5101    +  promoter       SV40 promoter: SV40 enhancer and early promoter
   5168..5959    +  CDS            neo: KKA2_KLEPN - Also known as kan, nptII. Experimental evidence at protein level: Swiss-Prot protein existence level 1. Resistance to kanamycin, neomycin, paromomycin, ribostamycin, butirosin and gentamicin B. From Klebsiella pneumoniae.
   5985..6143    +  CDS            ble (fragment): BLE_KLEPN - Experimental evidence at protein level: Swiss-Prot protein existence level 1. Binding protein with a strong affinity to the bleomycin family of antibiotics. Binds to CL990; an antimitotic-antibiotic compound. From Klebsiella pneumoniae.
   6138..6259    +  polyA_signal   SV40 poly(A) signal: SV40 polyadenylation signal
   6332..6348    -  protein_bind   lac operator: The lac repressor binds to the lac operator to inhibit transcription in E. coli. This inhibition can be relieved by adding lactose or isopropyl-β-D-thiogalactopyranoside (IPTG). lac repressor encoded by lacI
   6356..6386    -  promoter       lac promoter: promoter for the E. coli lac operon
   6401..6422    -  protein_bind   CAP binding site: CAP binding activates transcription in the presence of cAMP. E. coli catabolite activator protein
   6435..6527    -  CDS            lacI (fragment): lac repressor; lacI; The lac repressor binds to the lac operator to inhibit transcription in E. coli. This inhibition can be relieved by adding lactose or isopropyl-β-D-thiogalactopyranoside (IPTG).
   6710..7298    -  rep_origin     ori: high-copy-number ColE1/pMB1/pBR322/pUC origin of replication
   7469..8329    -  CDS            AmpR: β-lactamase; bla; confers resistance to ampicillin, carbenicillin, and related antibiotics
   8330..8434    -  promoter       AmpR promoter: bla
>Addgene plasmid #137687 | pHM045Env | addgene full sequence | sequence record 275049 | Addgene NGS Result
GACGGATCGGGAGATCTCCCGATCCCCTATGGTGCACTCTCAGTACAATCTGCTCTGATGCCGCATAGTT
AAGCCAGTATCTGCTCCCTGCTTGTGTGTTGGAGGTCGCTGAGTAGTGCGCGAGCAAAATTTAAGCTACA
ACAAGGCAAGGCTTGACCGACAATTGCATGAAGAATCTGCTTAGGGTTAGGCGTTTTGCGCTGCTTCGCG
ATGTACGGGCCAGATATACGCGTTGACATTGATTATTGACTAGTTATTAATAGTAATCAATTACGGGGTC
ATTAGTTCATAGCCCATATATGGAGTTCCGCGTTACATAACTTACGGTAAATGGCCCGCCTGGCTGACCG
CCCAACGACCCCCGCCCATTGACGTCAATAATGACGTATGTTCCCATAGTAACGCCAATAGGGACTTTCC
ATTGACGTCAATGGGTGGAGTATTTACGGTAAACTGCCCACTTGGCAGTACATCAAGTGTATCATATGCC
AAGTACGCCCCCTATTGACGTCAATGACGGTAAATGGCCCGCCTGGCATTATGCCCAGTACATGACCTTA
TGGGACTTTCCTACTTGGCAGTACATCTACGTATTAGTCATCGCTATTACCATGGTGATGCGGTTTTGGC
AGTACATCAATGGGCGTGGATAGCGGTTTGACTCACGGGGATTTCCAAGTCTCCACCCCATTGACGTCAA
TGGGAGTTTGTTTTGGCACCAAAATCAACGGGACTTTCCAAAATGTCGTAACAACTCCGCCCCATTGACG
CAAATGGGCGGTAGGCGTGTACGGTGGGAGGTCTATATAAGCAGAGCTCTCTGGCTAACTAGAGAACCCA
CTGCTTACTGGCTTATCGAAATTAATACGACTCACTATAGGGAGACCCAAGCTGGCTAGTTAAGCTTGGT
ACCGAGCTCGGATCCAGTACCCTTCACCGATCAAGCTTTAGGCATCTCCTATGGCAGGAAGAAGCGGAAG
CACCGACGAGGAACTCCTCGCAGCAGTAAGAGTCATCAAGATCCTATACCAGAGCAGTGAGTATATGTAA
TGACACCTTTAGAAGTTAGTACAATAATAGGACTGATAGTAGCATTTATCTTAGCAATAATAGTATGGAC
TATAGTAGCTATAGAACTTAAGAAAATACTAAGAGAGAGAAGAATAGAAAGATTAATTAAGAGAATAAGA
GAGAGAGCAGAAGACAGTGGAAATGAGAGTGAGGGGGACACGGATGAATTGGCAACACTTGTGGAAATGG
GGGACTTTGATCCTTGGGTTGGGGATAATTTGTAGTGCCTCAGAAAACTTGTGGGTTACAGTTTATTATG
GGGTTCCTGTGTGGAGAGATGCAGACACCACCCTATTTTGTGCATCAGATGCCCAAGCACATAAGACAGA
AGTGCACAATATCTGGGCCACACATGCCTGTGTACCCACAGACCCCAACCCACAAGAAATACTCCTGGAA
AATGTAACAGAAAATTTTAACATGTGGAAAAATAACATGGTGGAGCAGATGCAGGAAGATGTAATCAGTT
TATGGGATCAAAGTCTAAAGCCATGTGTAAAGTTAACTCCTCTCTGTGTTACTTTAAATTGTACCAATGC
TCATCTGCATGCAAATTTCACTAGCACAAATCTCACTAGCACAATAGGAAATATAACAGAGGAAGTAAGA
AACTGCTCTTTTAATATGACCACAGAACTAAAAGATAAGAAGCAGAAGGTCCATGCACTTTTTTATAAGC
TTGATATAGTACCAATTGATAATAATAGTAATAGTAGTGAGTATAGGCTAATAAACTGTAATACTTCAGT
CATTAAGCAGGCTTGTCCAAAGGTATCCTTTGATCCAATTCCTATACATTATTGTACTCCAGCTGGTTAT
GCGATTTTAAAATGTAATGATAAGAATTTCAATGGGACAGGGCCATGTAAAAATGTTAGCTCAGTACAAT
GCACACATGGAATTAAGCCAGTGGTATCAACTCAGTTGCTGTTAAATGGTAGTCTAGCAGAAGATGAGAT
AGTAATCAGAAGTGAAAATCTCACAGACAATGCCAAGACCATAATAGTGCATCTTAATAAAGCTGTAAAC
ATCAGTTGTACCAGACCCTCCAACAATACAAGAACAGGTGTGCATATAGGACCAGGACAAGTATTCTATA
GAACAGGAGACATAGTAGGAGATATAACAAAAGCATATTGTGGGATTAATGGTACAGAATGGAATGAAAC
TTTAACACTGGTAACTGAAAAATTAAAGAAACACTTTAAGAATAAGACAATAATCTTTCAACCACACTCA
GGAGGAGATCTAGAAATTACAATGCATCATTTTAATTGTAGAGGGGAATTTTTCTATTGCAATACATCAA
AACTGTTTGATGGTACTTACCCAAAAAATGGAACATGTAATGACACTATCATACTTCCATGTAAAATAAA
GAGAATTGTAAGATTGTGGCAGGAAGTAGGTCAAGCAATGTATGCTCCTCCCATCAGTGGAAAAATTAGG
TGTGACTCAAATATTACAGGAATACTATTGACAAGAGATGGTGGTAATGGTAATACAAGTAATAATGAAA
CCTTCAGACCTGGAGGAGGAAATATAAAGGACAATTGGAGAAGTGAATTATATAAATATAAAGTAGTACA
AATTGAACCACTAGGAATAGCACCCACCAGGGCAAAAAGAAGAGTGGTGGAGAGAGAAAAAAGAGCAGTG
GGAATAGGAGCTATGATCTTTGGGTTCTTAGGAGCAGCAGGAAGCACTATGGGCGCAGCGTCAATAACGC
TGACGGTACAGGCCAGACAATTATTGTCTGGTATAGTGCAACAGCAAAGCAATTTGCTGAGGGCTATAGA
GGCGCAGCAGCATCTGTTGCAACTCACAGTCTGGGGCATTAAACAGCTCCAGGCAAGAGTCCTGGCTGTG
GAAAGCTACCTAAAAGATCAAAAGTTCCTAGGACTTTGGGGCTGCTCTGGGAAAACCATCTGCACCACTG
CTGTGCCCTGGAACACCACTTGGAGTAATAAATCTTATGATGAGATTTGGAACAACATGACATGGATAGA
ATGGGAGAGAGAAATTAGCAATTACACAAGCCAAATATATGGAATACTTACAGAATCGCAGAACCAGCAG
GAAAAGAATGAAAAGGATCTGTTAGAATTGGATAAATGGGCAAGTCTGTGGAATTGGTTTAGCATAACAA
GTTGGCTGTGGTATATAAAAATATTTATAATAATAGTAGGAAGTTTAATAGGTTTAAGAATAATTTTTGC
TGTGCTTTCTATAGTAAATAGAGTTAGGCAGGGATACTCACCCTTGTCTTTCCAGACCCCTCCCCATCAC
CAGAGGGAACCCGACAGGCCAGAAGAAATAGAAGAAGGAGGTGGCGAGCAAGGCAGAGGCAGATCCGTGC
GATTAGTGACCGGATTCTTACCACTTATCTGGGACGATCTCCGGAGCCTGTGCCTCTTCAGCTACCACCG
CTTGAGAGACTTCATCTTGATTGTAACGAGGACTGTGGAACTTCTGGGACGCAGCAGTCTCAAGGGACTG
AGACGGGGGTGGGAAGGCCTCAAATATCTGGGGAATCTTCTGATATATTGGGGGCAGGAACTAAAAACTA
GTGCTATTTCTTTGTTTGATGCAGCAGCAGTAGCAGTAGCAGGGTGGACAGATAGGGTTATAGAAGTAGC
ACAAAGAGCTTGGAGAGCCTTTCTCCACATACCTAGAAGAATCAGACAGGGCTTAGAAAGGGCTTTGCTA
TAACATGGGAAACAAGTGGTCAAAAACATGGCCTCGGGTCAGGGAAAGATTAGAGAAAACTCCTCCAGCA
GCAGATGGAGTAGGAGCAGTATCTCAAGACGGATCCAGCTAAGGGTCAAGACAATTCTGCAGATATCCAG
CACAGTGGCGGCCGCTCGAGTCTAGAGGGCCCGCGGTTCGAAGGTAAGCCTATCCCTAACCCTCTCCTCG
GTCTCGATTCTACGCGTACCGGTCATCATCACCATCACCATTGAGTTTAAACCCGCTGATCAGCCTCGAC
TGTGCCTTCTAGTTGCCAGCCATCTGTTGTTTGCCCCTCCCCCGTGCCTTCCTTGACCCTGGAAGGTGCC
ACTCCCACTGTCCTTTCCTAATAAAATGAGGAAATTGCATCGCATTGTCTGAGTAGGTGTCATTCTATTC
TGGGGGGTGGGGTGGGGCAGGACAGCAAGGGGGAGGATTGGGAAGACAATAGCAGGCATGCTGGGGATGC
GGTGGGCTCTATGGCTTCTGAGGCGGAAAGAACCAGCTGGGGCTCTAGGGGGTATCCCC
[124 nt withheld, positions 4330-4453]
C
[91 nt withheld, positions 4455-4545]
A
[49 nt withheld, positions 4547-4595]
CCTTTGACGTTGGAGTCCACGTTCTTT
[37 nt withheld, positions 4623-4659]
ACCCTATCTCGGTCTATTCTTTTGATTTATAAGGGATTTTGCCGATTTCGGCCTATTGGTTAAAAAATGA
GCTGATTTAACAAAAATTTAACGCGAATTAATTCTGTGGAATGTGTGTCAGTTAGGGTGTGGAAAGTCCC
CAGGCTCCCCAGCAGGCAGAAGTATGCAAAGCATGCATCTCAATTAGTCAGCAACCAGGTGTGGAAAGTC
CCCAGGCTCCCCAGCAGGCAGAAGTATGCAAAGCATGCATCTCAATTAGTCAGCAACCATAGTCCCGCCC
CTAACTCCGCCCATCCCGCCCCTAACTCCGCCCAGTTCCGCCCATTCTCCGCCCCATGGCTGACTAATTT
TTTTTATTTATGCAGAGGCCGAGGCCGCCTCTGCCTCTGAGCTATTCCAGAAGTAGTGAGGAGGCTTTTT
TGGAGGCCTAGGCTTTTGCAAAAAGCTCCCGGGAGCTTGTATATCCATTTTCGGATCTGATCAAGAGACA
GGATGAGGATCGTTTCGCATGATTGAACAAGATGGATTGCACGCAGGTTCTCCGGCCGCTTGGGTGGAGA
GGCTATTCGGCTATGACTGGGCACAACAGACAATCGGCTGCTCTGATGCCGCCGTGTTCCGGCTGTCAGC
GCAGGGGCGCCCGGTTCTTTTTGTCAAGACCGACCTGTCCGGTGCCCTGAATGAACTGCAGGACGAGGCA
GCGCGGCTATCGTGGCTGGCCACGACGGGCGTTCCTTGCGCAGCTGTGCTCGACGTTGTCACTGAAGCGG
GAAGGGACTGGCTGCTATTGGGCGAAGTGCCGGGGCAGGATCTCCTGTCATCTCACCTTGCTCCTGCCGA
GAAAGTATCCATCATGGCTGATGCAATGCGGCGGCTGCATACGCTTGATCCGGCTACCTGCCCATTCGAC
CACCAAGCGAAACATCGCATCGAGCGAGCACGTACTCGGATGGAAGCCGGTCTTGTCGATCAGGATGATC
TGGACGAAGAGCATCAGGGGCTCGCGCCAGCCGAACTGTTCGCCAGGCTCAAGGCGCGCATGCCCGACGG
CGAGGATCTCGTCGTGACCCATGGCGATGCCTGCTTGCCGAATATCATGGTGGAAAATGGCCGCTTTTCT
GGATTCATCGACTGTGGCCGGCTGGGTGTGGCGGACCGCTATCAGGACATAGCGTTGGCTACCCGTGATA
TTGCTGAAGAGCTTGGCGGCGAATGGGCTGACCGCTTCCTCGTGCTTTACGGTATCGCCGCTCCCGATTC
GCAGCGCATCGCCTTCTATCGCCTTCTTGACGAGTTCTTCTGAGCGGGACTCTGGGGTTCGCGAAATGAC
CGACCAAGCGACGCCCAACCTGCCATCACGAGATTTCGATTCCACCGCCGCCTTCTATGAAAGGTTGGGC
TTCGGAATCGTTTTCCGGGACGCCGGCTGGATGATCCTCCAGCGCGGGGATCTCATGCTGGAGTTCTTCG
CCCACCCCAACTTGTTTATTGCAGCTTATAATGGTTACAAATAAAGCAATAGCATCACAAATTTCACAAA
TAAAGCATTTTTTTCACTGCATTCTAGTTGTGGTTTGTCCAAACTCATCAATGTATCTTATCATGTCTGT
ATACCGTCGACCTCTAGCTAGAGCTTGGCGTAATCATGGTCATAGCTGTTTCCTGTGTGAAATTGTTATC
CGCTCACAATTCCACACAACATACGAGCCGGAAGCATAAAGTGTAAAGCCTGGGGTGCCTAATGAGTGAG
CTAACTCACATTAATTGCGTTGCGCTCACTGCCCGCTTTCCAGTCGGGAAACCTGTCGTGCCAGCTGCAT
TAATGAATCGGCCAACGCGCGGGGAGAGGCGGTTTGCGTATTGGGCGCTCTTCCGCTTCCTCGCTCACTG
ACTCGCTGCGCTCGGTCGTTCGGCTGCGGCGAGCGGTATCAGCTCACTCAAAGGCGGTAATACGGTTATC
CACAGAATCAGGGGATAACGCAGGAAAGAACATGTGAGCAAAAGGCCAGCAAAAGGCCAGGAACCGTAAA
AAGGCCGCGTTGCTGGCGTTTTTCCATAGGCTCCGCCCCCCTGACGAGCATCACAAAAATCGACGCTCAA
GTCAGAGGTGGCGAAACCCGACAGGACTATAAAGATACCAGGCGTTTCCCCCTGGAAGCTCCCTCGTGCG
CTCTCCTGTTCCGACCCTGCCGCTTACCGGATACCTGTCCGCCTTTCTCCCTTCGGGAAGCGTGGCGCTT
TCTCATAGCTCACGCTGTAGGTATCTCAGTTCGGTGTAGGTCGTTCGCTCCAAGCTGGGCTGTGTGCACG
AACCCCCCGTTCAGCCCGACCGCTGCGCCTTATCCGGTAACTATCGTCTTGAGTCCAACCCGGTAAGACA
CGACTTATCGCCACTGGCAGCAGCCACTGGTAACAGGATTAGCAGAGCGAGGTATGTAGGCGGTGCTACA
GAGTTCTTGAAGTGGTGGCCTAACTACGGCTACACTAGAAGAACAGTATTTGGTATCTGCGCTCTGCTGA
AGCCAGTTACCTTCGGAAAAAGAGTTGGTAGCTCTTGATCCGGCAAACAAACCACCGCTGGTAGCGGTGG
TTTTTTTGTTTGCAAGCAGCAGATTACGCGCAGAAAAAAAGGATCTCAAGAAGATCCTTTGATCTTTTCT
ACGGGGTCTGACGCTCAGTGGAACGAAAACTCACGTTAAGGGATTTTGGTCATGAGATTATCAAAAAGGA
TCTTCACCTAGATCCTTTTAAATTAAAAATGAAGTTTTAAATCAATCTAAAGTATATATGAGTAAACTTG
GTCTGACAGTTACCAATGCTTAATCAGTGAGGCACCTATCTCAGCGATCTGTCTATTTCGTTCATCCATA
GTTGCCTGACTCCCCGTCGTGTAGATAACTACGATACGGGAGGGCTTACCATCTGGCCCCAGTGCTGCAA
TGATACCGCGAGACCCACGCTCACCGGCTCCAGATTTATCAGCAATAAACCAGCCAGCCGGAAGGGCCGA
GCGCAGAAGTGGTCCTGCAACTTTATCCGCCTCCATCCAGTCTATTAATTGTTGCCGGGAAGCTAGAGTA
AGTAGTTCGCCAGTTAATAGTTTGCGCAACGTTGTTGCCATTGCTACAGGCATCGTGGTGTCACGCTCGT
CGTTTGGTATGGCTTCATTCAGCTCCGGTTCCCAACGATCAAGGCGAGTTACATGATCCCCCATGTTGTG
CAAAAAAGCGGTTAGCTCCTTCGGTCCTCCGATCGTTGTCAGAAGTAAGTTGGCCGCAGTGTTATCACTC
ATGGTTATGGCAGCACTGCATAATTCTCTTACTGTCATGCCATCCGTAAGATGCTTTTCTGTGACTGGTG
AGTACTCAACCAAGTCATTCTGAGAATAGTGTATGCGGCGACCGAGTTGCTCTTGCCCGGCGTCAATACG
GGATAATACCGCGCCACATAGCAGAACTTTAAAAGTGCTCATCATTGGAAAACGTTCTTCGGGGCGAAAA
CTCTCAAGGATCTTACCGCTGTTGAGATCCAGTTCGATGTAACCCACTCGTGCACCCAACTGATCTTCAG
CATCTTTTACTTTCACCAGCGTTTCTGGGTGAGCAAAAACAGGAAGGCAAAATGCCGCAAAAAAGGGAAT
AAGGGCGACACGGAAATGTTGAATACTCATACTCTTCCTTTTTCAATATTATTGAAGCATTTATCAGGGT
TATTGTCTCATGAGCGGATACATATTTGAATGTATTTAGAAAAATAAACAAATAGGGGTTCCGCGCACAT
TTCCCCGAAAAGTGCCACCTGACGTC
