>Addgene plasmid #137687 | pHM045Env | depositor partial sequence | sequence record 265819 | Env Sequence only
ATGAGAGTGAGGGGGACACGGATGAATTGGCAACACTTGTGGAAATGGGGGACTTTGATCCTTGGGTTGG
GGATAATTTGTAGTGCCTCAGAAAACTTGTGGGTTACAGTTTATTATGGGGTTCCTGTGTGGAGAGATGC
AGACACCACCCTATTTTGTGCATCAGATGCCCAAGCACATAAGACAGAAGTGCACAATATCTGGGCCACA
CATGCCTGTGTACCCACAGACCCCAACCCACAAGAAATACTCCTGGAAAATGTAACAGAAAATTTTAACA
TGTGGAAAAATAACATGGTGGAGCAGATGCAGGAAGATGTAATCAGTTTATGGGATCAAAGTCTAAAGCC
ATGTGTAAAGTTAACTCCTCTCTGTGTTACTTTAAATTGTACCAATGCTCATCTGCATGCAAATTTCACT
AGCACAAATCTCACTAGCACAATAGGAAATATAACAGAGGAAGTAAGAAACTGCTCTTTTAATATGACCA
CAGAACTAAAAGATAAGAAGCAGAAGGTCCATGCACTTTTTTATAAGCTTGATATAGTACCAATTGATAA
TAATAGTAATAGTAGTGAGTATAGGCTAATAAACTGTAATACTTCAGTCATTAAGCAGGCTTGTCCAAAG
GTATCCTTTGATCCAATTCCTATACATTATTGTACTCCAGCTGGTTATGCGATTTTAAAATGTAATGATA
AGAATTTCAATGGGACAGGGCCATGTAAAAATGTTAGCTCAGTACAATGCACACATGGAATTAAGCCAGT
GGTATCAACTCAGTTGCTGTTAAATGGTAGTCTAGCAGAAGATGAGATAGTAATCAGAAGTGAAAATCTC
ACAGACAATGCCAAGACCATAATAGTGCATCTTAATAAAGCTGTAAACATCAGTTGTACCAGACCCTCCA
ACAATACAAGAACAGGTGTGCATATAGGACCAGGACAAGTATTCTATAGAACAGGAGACATAGTAGGAGA
TATAACAAAAGCATATTGTGGGATTAATGGTACAGAATGGAATGAAACTTTAACACTGGTAACTGAAAAA
TTAAAGAAACACTTTAAGAATAAGACAATAATCTTTCAACCACACTCAGGAGGAGATCTAGAAATTACAA
TGCATCATTTTAATTGTAGAGGGGAATTTTTCTATTGCAATACATCAAAACTGTTTGATGGTACTTACCC
AAAAAATGGAACATGTAATGACACTATCATACTTCCATGTAAAATAAAGAGAATTGTAAGATTGTGGCAG
GAAGTAGGTCAAGCAATGTATGCTCCTCCCATCAGTGGAAAAATTAGGTGTGACTCAAATATTACAGGAA
TACTATTGACAAGAGATGGTGGTAATGGTAATACAAGTAATAATGAAACCTTCAGACCTGGAGGAGGAAA
TATAAAGGACAATTGGAGAAGTGAATTATATAAATATAAAGTAGTACAAATTGAACCACTAGGAATAGCA
CCCACCAGGGCAAAAAGAAGAGTGGTGGAGAGAGAAAAAAGAGCAGTGGGAATAGGAGCTATGATCTTTG
GGTTCTTAGGAGCAGCAGGAAGCACTATGGGCGCAGCGTCAATAACGCTGACGGTACAGGCCAGACAATT
ATTGTCTGGTATAGTGCAACAGCAAAGCAATTTGCTGAGGGCTATAGAGGCGCAGCAGCATCTGTTGCAA
CTCACAGTCTGGGGCATTAAACAGCTCCAGGCAAGAGTCCTGGCTGTGGAAAGCTACCTAAAAGATCAAA
AGTTCCTAGGACTTTGGGGCTGCTCTGGGAAAACCATCTGCACCACTGCTGTGCCCTGGAACACCACTTG
GAGTAATAAATCTTATGATGAGATTTGGAACAACATGACATGGATAGAATGGGAGAGAGAAATTAGCAAT
TACACAAGCCAAATATATGGAATACTTACAGAATCGCAGAACCAGCAGGAAAAGAATGAAAAGGATCTGT
TAGAATTGGATAAATGGGCAAGTCTGTGGAATTGGTTTAGCATAACAAGTTGGCTGTGGTATATAAAAAT
ATTTATAATAATAGTAGGAAGTTTAATAGGTTTAAGAATAATTTTTGCTGTGCTTTCTATAGTAAATAGA
GTTAGGCAGGGATACTCACCCTTGTCTTTCCAGACCCCTCCCCATCACCAGAGGGAACCCGACAGGCCAG
AAGAAATAGAAGAAGGAGGTGGCGAGCAAGGCAGAGGCAGATCCGTGCGATTAGTGACCGGATTCTTACC
ACTTATCTGGGACGATCTCCGGAGCCTGTGCCTCTTCAGCTACCACCGCTTGAGAGACTTCATCTTGATT
GTAACGAGGACTGTGGAACTTCTGGGACGCAGCAGTCTCAAGGGACTGAGACGGGGGTGGGAAGGCCTCA
AATATCTGGGGAATCTTCTGATATATTGGGGGCAGGAACTAAAAACTAGTGCTATTTCTTTGTTTGATGC
AGCAGCAGTAGCAGTAGCAGGGTGGACAGATAGGGTTATAGAAGTAGCACAAAGAGCTTGGAGAGCCTTT
CTCCACATACCTAGAAGAATCAGACAGGGCTTAGAAAGGGCTTTGCTATAA
